>Addgene plasmid #145787 | pWL89A mPing | addgene full sequence | sequence record 297240 | Addgene NGS Result
GCGCCCAATACGCAAACCGCCTCTCCCCGCGCGTTGGCCGATTCATTAATGCAGCTGGCACGACAGGTTT
CCCGACTGGAAAGCGGGCAGTGAGCGCAACGCAATTAATGTGAGTTAGCTCACTCATTAGGCACCCCAGG
CTTTACACTTTATGCTTCCGGCTCGTATGTTGTGTGGAATTGTGAGCGGATAACAATTTCACACAGGAAA
CAGCTATGACCATGATTACGCCAAGCTTGCATGCCTGCAGGTCGACTCTAGAGGATCTGAATTAATTCTT
GAATAATACATAACTTTTCTTAAAAGAATCAAAGACAGATAAAATTTAAGAGATATTAAATATTAGTGAG
AAGCCGAGAATTTTGTAACACCAACATAACACTGACATCTTTAACAACTTTTAATTATGATACATTTCTT
ACGTCATGATTGATTATTACAGCTATGCTGACAAATGACTCTTGTTGCATGGCTACGAACCGGGTAATAC
TAAGTGATTGACTCTTGCTGACCTTTTATTAAGAACTAAATGGACAATATTATGGAGCATTTCATGTATA
AATTGGTGCGTAAAATCGTTGGATCTCTCTTCTAAGTACATCCTACTATAACAATCAAGAAAAACAAGAA
AATCGGACCTCGAGATCAAGTATGGATTCTAGAACAGTTGGTATATTAGGAGGGGGACAATTGGGACGTA
TGATTGTTGAGGCAGCAAACAGGCTCAACATTAAGACGGTAATACTAGATGCTGAAAATTCTCCTGCCAA
ACAAATAAGCAACTCCAATGACCACGTTAATGGCTCCTTTTCCAATCCTCTTGATATCGAAAAACTAGCT
GAAAAATGTGATGTGCTAACGATTGAGATTGAGCATGTTGATGTTCCTACACTAAAGAATCTTCAAGTAA
AACATCCCAAATTAAAAATTTACCCTTCTCCAGAAACAATCAGATTGATACAAGACAAATATATTCAAAA
AGAGCATTTAATCAAAAATGGTATAGCAGTTACCCAAAGTGTTCCTGTGGAACAAGCCAGTGAGACGTCC
CTATTGAATGTTGGAAGAGATTTGGGTTTTCCATTCGTCTTGAAGTCGAGGACTTTGGCATACGATGGAA
GAGGTAACTTCGTTGTAAAGAATAAGGAAATGATTCCGGAAGCTTTGGAAGTACTGAAGGATCGTCCTTT
GTACGCCGAAAAATGGGCACCATTTACTAAAGAATTAGCAGTCATGATTGTGAGGTCTGTTAGGCCAGTC
ACAATGGCTAGTGTCATTGCACGGCTACCCAAAATATTATACCATCTTCTCTCAAATGAAATCTTTTATG
AAACAATCCCCACAGTGGAGGGGTTTCACTTTGACGTTTCCAAGACTAAGCAAAGCATTTAATTGATACA
AGTTGCTGGGATCATTTGTACCCAAAATCCGGCGCGGCGCGGGAGAATGCAGAGGTCGCACGGCGGAGGC
GGACGCAAGAGATCCGGTGAATGAAACGAATCGGCCTCAACGGGGGTTTCACTCTGTTACCGAGGACTTG
GAAACGACGCTGACGAGTTTCACCAGGATGAAACTCTTTCCTTCTCTCTCATCCCCATTTCATGCAAATA
ATCATTTTTTATTCAGTCTTACCCCTATTAAATGTGCATGACACACCAGTGAAACCCCCATTGTGACTGG
CCTTAACGGTTTAGTGTTTTCTTACCCAATTGTAGAGACTATCCACAAGGACAATATTTGTGACTTATGT
TATGCGCCTGCTAGAGTTCCGGACTCCGTTCAACTTAAGGCGAAGTTGTTGGCAGAAAATGCAATCAAAT
CTTTTCCCGGTTGTGGTATATTTGGTGTGGAAATGTTCTATTTAGAAACAGGGGAATTGCTTATTAACGA
AATTGCCCCAAGGCCTCACAACTCTGGACATTATACCATTGATGCTTGCGTCACTTCTCAATTTGAAGCT
CATTTGAGATCAATATTGGATTTGCCAATGCCAAAGAATTTCACATCTTTCTCCACCATTACAACGAACG
CCATTATGCTAAATGTTCTTGGAGACAAACATACAAAAGATAAAGAGCTAGAAACTTGCGAAAGAGCATT
GGCGACTCCAGGTTCCTCAGTGTACTTATATGGAAAAGAGTCTAGACCTAACAGAAAAGTAGGTCACATA
AATATTATTGCCTCCAGTATGGCGGAATGTGAACAAAGGCTGAACTACATTACAGGTAGAACTGATATTC
CAATCAAAATCTCTGTCGCTCAAAAGTTGGACTTGGAAGCAATGGTCAAACCATTGGTTGGAATCATCAT
GGGATCAGACTCTGACTTGCCGGTAATGTCTGCCGCATGTGCGGTTTTAAAAGATTTTGGCGTTCCATTT
GAAGTGACAATAGTCTCTGCTCATAGAACTCCACATAGGATGTCAGCATATGCTATTTCCGCAAGCAAGC
GTGGAATTAAAACAATTATCGCTGGAGCTGGTGGGGCTGCTCACTTGCCAGGTATGGTGGCTGCAATGAC
ACCACTTCCTGTCATCGGTGTGCCCGTAAAAGGTTCTTGTCTAGATGGAGTAGATTCTTTACATTCAATT
GTGCAAATGCCTAGAGGTGTTCCAGTAGCTACCGTCGCTATTAATAATAGTACGAACGCTGCGCTGTTGG
CTGTCAGACTGCTTGGCGCTTATGATTCAAGTTATACAACGAAAATGGAACAGTTTTTATTAAAGCAAGA
AGAAGAAGTTCTTGTCAAAGCACAAAAGTTAGAAACTGTCGGTTACGAAGCTTATCTAGAAAACAAGTAA
TATATAAGTTTATTGATATACTTGTACAGCAAATAATTATAAAATGATATACCTATTTTTTAGGCTTTGT
TATGATTACATCAAATGTGGACTTCATACATAGAAATCAACGCTTACAGGTGTCCTTTTTTAAGAATTTC
ATACATAAGATCCCCGGGTACCGAGCTCGAATTCACTGGCCGTCGTTTTACAACGTCGTGACTGGGAAAA
CCCTGGCGTTACCCAACTTAATCGCCTTGCAGCACATCCCCCTTTCGCCAGCTGGCGTAATAGCGAAGAG
GCCCGCACCGATCGCCCTTCCCAACAGTTGCGCAGCCTGAATGGCGAATGGCGCCTGATGCGGTATTTTC
TCCTTACGCATCTGTGCGGTATTTCACACCGCATAATCGCTGGGCCATTCTCATGAAGAATATCTTGAAT
TTATTGTCATATTACTAGTTGGTGTGGAAGTCCTAATATCGGTGATCAATATAGTGGTTGACATGCTGGC
TAGTCAACATTGAGCCTTTTGATCATGCAAATATATTACGGTATTTTACAATCAAATATCAAACTTAACT
ATTGACTTTATAACTTATTTAGGTGGTAACATTCTTATAAAAAAGAAAAAAATTACTGCAAAACAGTACT
AGCTTTTAACTTGTATCCTAGGTTATCTATGCTGTCTCACCATAGAGAATATTACCTATTTCAGAATGTA
TGTCCATGATTCGCCGGGTAAATACATATAATACACAAATCTGGCTTAATAAAGTCTATAATATATCTCA
TAAAGAAGTGCTAAATTGGCTAGTGCTATATATTTTTAAGAAAATTTCTTTTGACTAAGTCCATATCGAC
TTTGTAAAAGTTCACATTAGCATACATATATTACACGAGCCAGAAATAGTAACTTTTGCCTAAATCACAA
ATTGCAAAATTTAATTGCTTGCAAAAGGTCACATGCTTATAATCAACTTTTTTAAAAATTTAAAATACTT
TTTTATTTTTTATTTTTAAACATAAATGAAATAATTTATTTATTGTTTATGATTACCGAAACATAAAACC
TGCTCAAGAAAAAGAAACTGTTTTGTCCTTGGAAAAAAAGCACTACCTAGGAGCGGCCAAAATGCCGAGG
CTTTCATAGCTTAAACTCTTTACAGAAAATAGGCATTATAGATCAGTTCGAGTTTTCTTATTCTTCCTTC
CGGTTTTATCGTCACAGTTTTACAGTAAATAAGTATCACCTCTTAGAGTTCGATGATAAGCTGTCAAACA
TGAGAATTAATTCCACATGTTAAAATAGTGAAGGAGCATGTTCGGCACACAGTGGACCGAACGTGGGGTA
AGTGCACTAGGGTCCGGTTAAACGGATCTCGCATTGATGAGGCAACGCTAATTATCAACATATAGATTGT
TATCTATCTGCATGAACACGAAATCTTTACTTGACGACTTGAGGCTGATGGTGTTTATGCAAAGAAACCA
CTGTGTTTAATATGTGTCACTGTTTGATATTACTGTCAGCGTAGAAGATAATAGTAAAAGCGGTTAATAA
GTGTATTTGAGATAAGTGTGATAAAGTTTTTACAGCGAAAAGACGATAAATACAAGAAAATGATTACGAG
GATACGGAGAGAGGTATGTACATGTGTATTTATATACTAAGCTGCCGGCGGTTGTTTGCAAGACCGAGAA
AAGGCTAGCAAGAATCGGGTCATTGTAGCGTATGCGCCTGTGAACATTCTCTTCAACAAGTTTGATTCCA
TTGCGGTGAAATGGTAAAAGTCAACCCCCTGCGATGTATATTTTCCTGTACAATCAATCAAAAAGCCAAA
TGATTTAGCATTATCTTTACATCTTGTTATTTTACAGATTTTATGTTTAGATCTTTTATGCTTGCTTTTC
AAAAGGCTTGCAGGCAAGTGCACAAACAATACTTAAATAAATACTACTCAGTAATAACCTATTTCTTAGC
ATTTTTGACGAAATTTGCTATTTTGTTAGAGTCTTTTACACCATTTGTCTCCACACCTCCGCTTACATCA
ACACCAATAACGCCATTTAATCTAAGCGCATCACCAACATTTTCTGGCGTCAGTCCACCAGCTAACATAA
AATGTAAGCTCTCGGGGCTCTCTTGCCTTCCAACCCAGTCAGAAATCGAGTTCCAATCCAAAAGTTCACC
TGTCCCACCTGCTTCTGAATCAAACAAGGGAATAAACGAATGAGGTTTCTGTGAAGCTGCACTGAGTAGT
ATGTTGCAGTCTTTTGGAAATACGAGTCTTTTAATAACTGGCAAACCGAGGAACTCTTGGTATTCTTGCC
ACGACTCATCTCCATGCAGTTGGACGATCGATGATAAGCTGTCAAACATGAGAATTGGGTAATAACTGAT
ATAATTAAATTGAAGCTCTAATTTGTGAGTTTAGTATACATGCATTTACTTATAATACAGTTTTTTAGTT
TTGCTGGCCGCATCTTCTCAAATATGCTTCCCAGCCTGCTTTTCTGTAACGTTCACCCTCTACCTTAGCA
TCCCTTCCCTTTGCAAATAGTCCTCTTCCAACAATAATAATGTCAGATCCTGTAGAGACCACATCATCCA
CGGTTCTATACTGTTGACCCAATGCGTCTCCCTTGTCATCTAAACCCACACCGGGTGTCATAATCAACCA
ATCGTAACCTTCATCTCTTCCACCCATGTCTCTTTGAGCAATAAAGCCGATAACAAAATCTTTGTCGCTC
TTCGCAATGTCAACAGTACCCTTAGTATATTCTCCAGTAGATAGGGAGCCCTTGCATGACAATTCTGCTA
ACATCAAAAGGCCTCTAGGTTCCTTTGTTACTTCTTCTGCCGCCTGCTTCAAACCGCTAACAATACCTGG
GCCCACCACACCGTGTGCATTCGTAATGTCTGCCCATTCTGCTATTCTGTATACACCCGCAGAGTACTGC
AATTTGACTGTATTACCAATGTCAGCAAATTTTCTGTCTTCGAAGAGTAAAAAATTGTACTTGGCGGATA
ATGCCTTTAGCGGCTTAACTGTGCCCTCCATGGAAAAATCAGTCAAGATATCCACATGTGTTTTTAGTAA
ACAAATTTTGGGACCTAATGCTTCAACTAACTCCAGTAATTCCTTGGTGGTACGAACATCCAATGAAGCA
CACAAGTTTGTTTGCTTTTCGTGCATGATATTAAATAGCTTGGCAGCAACAGGACTAGGATGAGTAGCAG
CACGTTCCTTATATGTAGCTTTCGACATGATTTATCTTCGTTTCCTGCATGTTTTTGTTCTGTGCAGTTG
GGTTAAGAATACTGGGCAATTTCATGTTTCTTCAACACTACATATGCGTATATATACCAATCTAAGTCTG
TGCTCCTTCCTTCGTTCTTCCTTCTGTTCGGAGATTACCGAATCAAAAAAATTTCAAGGAAACCGAAATC
AAAAAAAAGAATAAAAAAAAAATGATGAATTGAAAAGCTAATTCTTGAAGACGAAAGGGCCTCGTGATAC
GCCTATTTTTATAGGTTAATGTCATGATAATAATGGTTTCTTAGACGTCAGGTGGCACTTTTCGGGGAAA
TGTGCGCGGAACCCCTATTTGTTTATTTTTCTAAATACATTCAAATATGTATCCGCTCATGAGACAATAA
CCCTGATAAATGCTTCAATAATATTGAAAAAGGAAGAGTATGAGTATTCAACATTTCCGTGTCGCCCTTA
TTCCCTTTTTTGCGGCATTTTGCCTTCCTGTTTTTGCTCACCCAGAAACGCTGGTGAAAGTAAAAGATGC
TGAAGATCAGTTGGGTGCACGAGTGGGTTACATCGAACTGGATCTCAACAGCGGTAAGATCCTTGAGAGT
TTTCGCCCCGAAGAACGTTTTCCAATGATGAGCACTTTTAAAGTTCTGCTATGTGGCGCGGTATTATCCC
GTATTGACGCCGGGCAAGAGCAACTCGGTCGCCGCATACACTATTCTCAGAATGACTTGGTTGAGTACTC
ACCAGTCACAGAAAAGCATCTTACGGATGGCATGACAGTAAGAGAATTATGCAGTGCTGCCATAACCATG
AGTGATAACACTGCGGCCAACTTACTTCTGACAACGATCGGAGGACCGAAGGAGCTAACCGCTTTTTTGC
ACAACATGGGGGATCATGTAACTCGCCTTGATCGTTGGGAACCGGAGCTGAATGAAGCCATACCAAACGA
CGAGCGTGACACCACGATGCCTGTAGCAATGGCAACAACGTTGCGCAAACTATTAACTGGCGAACTACTT
ACTCTAGCTTCCCGGCAACAATTAATAGACTGGATGGAGGCGGATAAAGTTGCAGGACCACTTCTGCGCT
CGGCCCTTCCGGCTGGCTGGTTTATTGCTGATAAATCTGGAGCCGGTGAGCGTGGGTCTCGCGGTATCAT
TGCAGCACTGGGGCCAGATGGTAAGCCCTCCCGTATCGTAGTTATCTACACGACGGGGAGTCAGGCAACT
ATGGATGAACGAAATAGACAGATCGCTGAGATAGGTGCCTCACTGATTAAGCATTGGTAACTGTCAGACC
AAGTTTACTCATATATACTTTAGATTGATTTAAAACTTCATTTTTAATTTAAAAGGATCTAGGTGAAGAT
CCTTTTTGATAATCTCATGACCAAAATCCCTTAACGTGAGTTTTCGTTCCACTGAGCGTCAGACCCCGTA
GAAAAGATCAAAGGATCTTCTTGAGATCCTTTTTTTCTGCGCGTAATCTGCTGCTTGCAAACAAAAAAAC
CACCGCTACCAGCGGTGGTTTGTTTGCCGGATCAAGAGCTACCAACTCTTTTTCCGAAGGTAACTGGCTT
CAGCAGAGCGCAGATACCAAATACTGTTCTTCTAGTGTAGCCGTAGTTAGGCCACCACTTCAAGAACTCT
GTAGCACCGCCTACATACCTCGCTCTGCTAATCCTGTTACCAGTGGCTGCTGCCAGTGGCGATAAGTCGT
GTCTTACCGGGTTGGACTCAAGACGATAGTTACCGGATAAGGCGCAGCGGTCGGGCTGAACGGGGGGTTC
GTGCACACAGCCCAGCTTGGAGCGAACGACCTACACCGAACTGAGATACCTACAGCGTGAGCTATGAGAA
AGCGCCACGCTTCCCGAAGGGAGAAAGGCGGACAGGTATCCGGTAAGCGGCAGGGTCGGAACAGGAGAGC
GCACGAGGGAGCTTCCAGGGGGAAACGCCTGGTATCTTTATAGTCCTGTCGGGTTTCGCCACCTCTGACT
TGAGCGTCGATTTTTGTGATGCTCGTCAGGGGGGCGGAGCCTATGGAAAAACGCCAGCAACGCGGCCTTT
TTACGGTTCCTGGCCTTTTGCTGGCCTTTTGCTCACATGTTCTTTCCTGCGTTATCCCCTGATTCTGTGG
ATAACCGTATTACCGCCTTTGAGTGAGCTGATACCGCTCGCCGCAGCCGAACGACCGAGCGCAGCGAGTC
AGTGAGCGAGGAAGCGGAAGA
Features (pLannotate 1.2.2; 19 found; start..end, strand, type, name):
      1..93      +  CDS            lacI (fragment): lac repressor; lacI; The lac repressor binds to the lac operator to inhibit transcription in E. coli. This inhibition can be relieved by adding lactose or isopropyl-β-D-thiogalactopyranoside (IPTG).
    106..127     +  protein_bind   CAP binding site: CAP binding activates transcription in the presence of cAMP. E. coli catabolite activator protein
    142..172     +  promoter       lac promoter: promoter for the E. coli lac operon
    180..196     +  protein_bind   lac operator: The lac repressor binds to the lac operator to inhibit transcription in E. coli. This inhibition can be relieved by adding lactose or isopropyl-β-D-thiogalactopyranoside (IPTG). lac repressor encoded by lacI
    233..267     -  misc_feature   MCS (fragment): pUC18/19 multiple cloning site
    276..638     +  promoter       ADE2 promoter: S. cerevisiae ADE2
    652..1252    +  CDS            ADE2 (fragment): phosphoribosylaminoimidazole carboxylase, required for adenine biosynthesis; S. cerevisiae ADE2; yeast auxotrophic marker
   1683..2800    +  CDS            ADE2 (fragment): phosphoribosylaminoimidazole carboxylase, required for adenine biosynthesis; S. cerevisiae ADE2; yeast auxotrophic marker
   2949..2974    -  misc_feature   MCS (fragment): pUC18/19 multiple cloning site
   2971..3128    +  CDS            lacZα (fragment): LacZα fragment of β-galactosidase; lacZ fragment
   3134..3185    -  misc_feature   bom (fragment): basis of mobility region from pBR322
   3190..3300    +  CDS            RMD1 (fragment): RMD1_YEAST - Experimental evidence at protein level: Swiss-Prot protein existence level 1. Required for sporulation where it is believed to have a role in meiotic nuclear division. From Saccharomyces cerevisiae (strain ATCC 204508 / S288c) (Baker's yeast).
   3748..4910    -  misc_feature   CEN/ARS: S. cerevisiae CEN4 centromere fused to the autonomously replicating sequence ARS1/ARS416
   5137..5155    -  promoter       tet promoter (fragment): E. coli promoter for tetracycline efflux protein gene
   5245..6048    -  CDS            URA3: orotidine-5'-phosphate decarboxylase, required for uracil biosynthesis; S. cerevisiae URA3; yeast auxotrophic marker, counterselectable with 5-fluoroorotic acid (5-FOA)
   6049..6264    -  promoter       URA3 promoter: S. cerevisiae URA3
   6375..6479    +  promoter       AmpR promoter: bla
   6480..7340    +  CDS            AmpR: β-lactamase; bla; confers resistance to ampicillin, carbenicillin, and related antibiotics
   7511..8099    +  rep_origin     ori: high-copy-number ColE1/pMB1/pBR322/pUC origin of replication
