[The description below was written by a language model from this plasmid's Addgene catalogue record and pLannotate feature annotations shown in this document.]
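Description:
pWL89A mPing is a yeast–E. coli shuttle plasmid of about 8.3 kb, built on the pWL89A backbone and listed as a yeast expression vector. It serves as the reporter (donor) construct in a yeast transposition assay for mPing, a Tourist-type miniature inverted-repeat transposable element from rice (Oryza sativa). In bacteria it replicates from a high-copy ColE1/pUC-type origin and is selected with ampicillin through the bla gene. In Saccharomyces cerevisiae it is maintained as a low-copy centromeric plasmid through a CEN4/ARS1 element and selected by uracil prototrophy with a URA3 cassette under its own promoter, which is also counterselectable with 5-FOA. Remnants of the lac promoter/operator, lacZα, pUC polylinker, bom and lacI regions are backbone carry-over.

The functional payload is an ADE2 gene driven by the native ADE2 promoter. The feature table annotates the ADE2 coding sequence as two fragments separated by an unannotated gap of roughly 430 bp. This gap is consistent with the wild-type mPing element sitting within, and interrupting, the reading frame, although mPing itself was not labelled by the annotation tool and the exact cloning sites are not recorded. With ADE2 disrupted in this way, an ade2 host should remain adenine-auxotrophic. Excision of mPing and repair of the donor site can restore a working ADE2 gene, so transposition events would be scored as adenine-prototrophic revertant colonies. No transposase gene is annotated on this plasmid, so the proteins that catalyse mPing mobilisation are presumably supplied from separate constructs. The assay is used to study excision, and the catalytic features of the class 2 PIF/Harbinger transposon superfamily, in a tractable heterologous host.
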