Addgene plasmid #145787: pWL89A mPing
Purpose: mPing Yeast Transposition Assay
Depositing lab: Charles Nathan Hancock & Susan Wessler. Depositing organization: University of Georgia. Publication: Transposition of the Tourist-MITE mPing in yeast: an assay that retains key features of catalysis by the class 2 PIF/Harbinger superfamily. Hancock CN, Zhang F, Wessler SR. Mob DNA. 2010 Feb 1;1(1):5. doi: 10.1186/1759-8753-1-5. PubMed 20226077.
Backbone
  Vector backbone: pWL89A
  Vector type: Yeast Expression
Growth in bacteria
  Bacterial resistance: Ampicillin, 100 μg/mL
  Growth temperature: 37°C
  Growth strain: DH5alpha
  Copy number: High Copy
Gene/Insert
  Gene/Insert name: mPing
  Species: Oryza Sativa
  Mutation: WT
  Cloning method: Restriction Enzyme; 5′ cloning site Unknown (unknown if destroyed)
Terms and licenses: Academic/Nonprofit Terms; Industry Terms
How to cite: pWL89A mPing was a gift from Charles Nathan Hancock & Susan Wessler (Addgene plasmid # 145787 ; http://n2t.net/addgene:145787 ; RRID:Addgene_145787)
